Addgene plasmid #106417: pQZ083
Purpose: Express Complexin-1 fragment (1-83) in E. coli
Depositing lab: Axel Brunger. Depositing organization: Stanford University. Publication: The primed SNARE-complexin-synaptotagmin complex for neuronal exocytosis. Zhou Q, Zhou P, Wang AL, Wu D, Zhao M, Sudhof TC, Brunger AT. Nature. 2017 Aug 24;548(7668):420-425. doi: 10.1038/nature23484. Epub 2017 Aug 16. PubMed 28813412.
Backbone
  Vector backbone: pGEX-6P-1
  Vector type: Bacterial Expression
Growth in bacteria
  Bacterial resistance: Ampicillin, 100 μg/mL
  Growth temperature: 37°C
  Growth strain: DH5alpha
  Copy number: High Copy
Gene/Insert
  Gene/Insert name: complexin-1 fragment 1-83 (alt name: complexin-1)
  Species: R. norvegicus (rat), Synthetic
  Mutation: Fragment 1-83, Codon optimization
  Entrez Gene: Cplx1
  Promoter: T7
  Tag / fusion protein: GST tag (N terminal on insert)
  Cloning method: Gibson Cloning
  Sequencing primers: 5′ pGEX-5; 3′ pGEX-3
Terms and licenses: Academic/Nonprofit Terms; Industry Terms: Not Available to Industry
How to cite: pQZ083 was a gift from Axel Brunger (Addgene plasmid # 106417 ; http://n2t.net/addgene:106417 ; RRID:Addgene_106417)
