[The description below was written by a language model from this plasmid's Addgene catalogue record and pLannotate feature annotations shown in this document.]
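Description:
pQZ083 is a bacterial expression plasmid built on the pGEX-6P-1 backbone for producing an N-terminally GST-tagged fragment of complexin-1 (residues 1–83) in E. coli. The insert is a codon-optimized synthetic version of the rat Cplx1 sequence, introduced by Gibson cloning. The plasmid replicates from a high-copy ColE1/pMB1-type origin and is selected with ampicillin through the β-lactamase (AmpR) gene and its own promoter. Short remnants of the pBR322 bom and rop regions also appear in the annotation.

In the sequenced 5,218-nt record, the Schistosoma japonicum glutathione S-transferase coding sequence sits directly upstream of the complexin-1 fragment, separated by a short linker region. In pGEX-6P vectors this region normally carries a PreScission protease site, although that site is not annotated here. The catalogue entry lists the promoter as T7. The feature table instead shows a tac promoter followed by a lac operator immediately ahead of GST, which is the standard pGEX arrangement, and no T7 promoter is annotated. A plasmid-borne lacI gene with its own promoter supplies lac repressor, so expression of the fusion is held off until induced with IPTG. The automated annotation matched the insert to mouse Cplx1, whereas the depositor records rat as the source species.

The GST moiety allows affinity purification of the fusion protein on glutathione resin. The construct comes from work on the primed SNARE–complexin–synaptotagmin complex in neuronal exocytosis, where recombinant complexin-1 fragments would serve structural or biochemical studies.
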