Features (pLannotate 1.2.2; 17 found; start..end, strand, type, name):
     31..619     +  rep_origin     ori: high-copy-number ColE1/pMB1/pBR322/pUC origin of replication
    805..856     -  misc_feature   bom (fragment): basis of mobility region from pBR322
    863..940     +  promoter       lacI promoter: lacI
    941..2023    +  CDS            lacI: lac repressor; lacI; The lac repressor binds to the lac operator to inhibit transcription in E. coli. This inhibition can be relieved by adding lactose or isopropyl-β-D-thiogalactopyranoside (IPTG).
   2036..2057    +  protein_bind   CAP binding site: CAP binding activates transcription in the presence of cAMP. E. coli catabolite activator protein
   2072..2102    +  promoter       lac promoter: promoter for the E. coli lac operon
   2110..2126    +  protein_bind   lac operator: The lac repressor binds to the lac operator to inhibit transcription in E. coli. This inhibition can be relieved by adding lactose or isopropyl-β-D-thiogalactopyranoside (IPTG). lac repressor encoded by lacI
   2146..2319    +  CDS            lacZα: LacZα fragment of β-galactosidase; lacZ fragment
   2583..2699    -  CDS            yciV (fragment): RNAAM_ECOLI - Also known as trpH From Escherichia coli (strain K12).
   2775..2803    +  promoter       tac promoter: strong E. coli promoter; hybrid between the trp and lac UV5 promoters
   2811..2827    +  protein_bind   lac operator: The lac repressor binds to the lac operator to inhibit transcription in E. coli. This inhibition can be relieved by adding lactose or isopropyl-β-D-thiogalactopyranoside (IPTG). lac repressor encoded by lacI
   2850..3503    +  CDS            GST26_SCHJA: Experimental evidence at protein level: Swiss-Prot protein existence level 1. GST isoenzymes appear to play a central role in the parasite detoxification system. Other functions are also suspected including a role in increasing the solubility of haematin in the parasite gut. From Schistosoma japonicum (Blood fluke).
   3543..3791    +  CDS            Cplx1 (fragment): CPLX1_MOUSE - Experimental evidence at protein level: Swiss-Prot protein existence level 1. Positively regulates a late step in exocytosis of various cytoplasmic vesicles, such as synaptic vesicles and other secretory vesicles (PubMed:23345244). Organizes the SNAREs into a cross-linked zigzag topology that, when interposed between the vesicle and plasma membranes, is incompatible with fusion, thereby preventing SNAREs from releasing neurotransmitters until an action potential arrives at the synapse (PubMed:23345244). Also involved in glucose-induced secretion of insulin by pancreatic beta-cell
   3827..3866    +  CDS            rop (fragment): Rop protein, which maintains plasmids at low copy number; rop
   3968..4008    +  misc_feature   bom (fragment): basis of mobility region from pBR322
   4113..4217    +  promoter       AmpR promoter: bla
   4218..5078    +  CDS            AmpR: β-lactamase; bla; confers resistance to ampicillin, carbenicillin, and related antibiotics
>Addgene plasmid #106417 | pQZ083 | addgene full sequence | sequence record 204177 | Addgene NGS Result
AGACCCCGTAGAAAAGATCAAAGGATCTTCTTGAGATCCTTTTTTTCTGCGCGTAATCTGCTGCTTGCAA
ACAAAAAAACCACCGCTACCAGCGGTGGTTTGTTTGCCGGATCAAGAGCTACCAACTCTTTTTCCGAAGG
TAACTGGCTTCAGCAGAGCGCAGATACCAAATACTGTCCTTCTAGTGTAGCCGTAGTTAGGCCACCACTT
CAAGAACTCTGTAGCACCGCCTACATACCTCGCTCTGCTAATCCTGTTACCAGTGGCTGCTGCCAGTGGC
GATAAGTCGTGTCTTACCGGGTTGGACTCAAGACGATAGTTACCGGATAAGGCGCAGCGGTCGGGCTGAA
CGGGGGGTTCGTGCACACAGCCCAGCTTGGAGCGAACGACCTACACCGAACTGAGATACCTACAGCGTGA
GCTATGAGAAAGCGCCACGCTTCCCGAAGGGAGAAAGGCGGACAGGTATCCGGTAAGCGGCAGGGTCGGA
ACAGGAGAGCGCACGAGGGAGCTTCCAGGGGGAAACGCCTGGTATCTTTATAGTCCTGTCGGGTTTCGCC
ACCTCTGACTTGAGCGTCGATTTTTGTGATGCTCGTCAGGGGGGCGGAGCCTATGGAAAAACGCCAGCAA
CGCGGCCTTTTTACGGTTCCTGGCCTTTTGCTGGCCTTTTGCTCACATGTTCTTTCCTGCGTTATCCCCT
GATTCTGTGGATAACCGTATTACCGCCTTTGAGTGAGCTGATACCGCTCGCCGCAGCCGAACGACCGAGC
GCAGCGAGTCAGTGAGCGAGGAAGCGGAAGAGCGCCTGATGCGGTATTTTCTCCTTACGCATCTGTGCGG
TATTTCACACCGCATAAATTCCGACACCATCGAATGGCGCAAAACCTTTCGCGGTATGGCATGATAGCGC
CCGGAAGAGAGTCAATTCAGGGTGGTGAATGTGAAACCAGTAACGTTATACGATGTCGCAGAGTATGCCG
GTGTCTCTTATCAGACCGTTTCCCGCGTGGTGAACCAGGCCAGCCACGTTTCTGCGAAAACGCGGGAAAA
AGTGGAAGCGGCGATGGCGGAGCTGAATTACATTCCCAACCGCGTGGCACAACAACTGGCGGGCAAACAG
TCGTTGCTGATTGGCGTTGCCACCTCCAGTCTGGCCCTGCACGCGCCGTCGCAAATTGTCGCGGCGATTA
AATCTCGCGCCGATCAACTGGGTGCCAGCGTGGTGGTGTCGATGGTAGAACGAAGCGGCGTCGAAGCCTG
TAAAGCGGCGGTGCACAATCTTCTCGCGCAACGCGTCAGTGGGCTGATCATTAACTATCCGCTGGATGAC
CAGGATGCCATTGCTGTGGAAGCTGCCTGCACTAATGTTCCGGCGTTATTTCTTGATGTCTCTGACCAGA
CACCCATCAACAGTATTATTTTCTCCCATGAAGACGGTACGCGACTGGGCGTGGAGCATCTGGTCGCATT
GGGTCACCAGCAAATCGCGCTGTTAGCGGGCCCATTAAGTTCTGTCTCGGCGCGTCTGCGTCTGGCTGGC
TGGCATAAATATCTCACTCGCAATCAAATTCAGCCGATAGCGGAACGGGAAGGCGACTGGAGTGCCATGT
CCGGTTTTCAACAAACCATGCAAATGCTGAATGAGGGCATCGTTCCCACTGCGATGCTGGTTGCCAACGA
TCAGATGGCGCTGGGCGCAATGCGCGCCATTACCGAGTCCGGGCTGCGCGTTGGTGCGGATATCTCGGTA
GTGGGATACGACGATACCGAAGACAGCTCATGTTATATCCCGCCGTTAACCACCATCAAACAGGATTTTC
GCCTGCTGGGGCAAACCAGCGTGGACCGCTTGCTGCAACTCTCTCAGGGCCAGGCGGTGAAGGGCAATCA
GCTGTTGCCCGTCTCACTGGTGAAAAGAAAAACCACGCTAGCGCCCAATACGCAAACCGCCTCTCCCCGC
GCGTTGGCCGATTCATTAATGCAGCTGGCACGACAGGTTTCCCGACTGGAAAGCGGGCAGTGAGCGCAAC
GCAATTAATGTAAGTTAGCTCACTCATTAGGCACCCCAGGCTTTACACTTTATGCTTCCGGCTCGTATGT
TGTGTGGAATTGTGAGCGGATAACAATTTCACACAGGAAACAGCTATGACCATGATTACGGATTCACTGG
CCGTCGTTTTACAACGTCGTGACTGGGAAAACCCTGGCGTTACCCAACTTAATCGCCTTGCAGCACATCC
CCCTTTCGCCAGCTGGCGTAATAGCGAAGAGGCCCGCACCGATCGCCCTTCCCAACAGTTGCGCAGCCTG
AATGGCGAATGGCGCTTTGCCTGGTTTCCGGCACCAGAAGCGGTGCCGGAAAGCTGGCTGGAGTGCGATC
TTCCTGAGGCCGATACTGTCGTCGTCCCCTCAAACTGGCAGATGCACGGTTACGATGCGCCCATCTACAC
CAACGTGACCTATCCCATTACGGTCAATCCGCCGTTTGTTCCCACGGAGAATCCGACGGGTTGTTACTCG
CTCACATTTAATGTTGATGAAAGCTGGCTACAGGAAGGCCAGACGCGAATTATTTTTGATGGCGTTGGAA
TTAGCTTATCGACTGCACGGTGCACCAATGCTTCTGGCGTCAGGCAGCCATCGGAAGCTGTGGTATGGCT
GTGCAGGTCGTAAATCACTGCATAATTCGTGTCGCTCAAGGCGCACTCCCGTTCTGGATAATGTTTTTTG
CGCCGACATCATAACGGTTCTGGCAAATATTCTGAAATGAGCTGTTGACAATTAATCATCGGCTCGTATA
ATGTGTGGAATTGTGAGCGGATAACAATTTCACACAGGAAACAGTATTCATGTCCCCTATACTAGGTTAT
TGGAAAATTAAGGGCCTTGTGCAACCCACTCGACTTCTTTTGGAATATCTTGAAGAAAAATATGAAGAGC
ATTTGTATGAGCGCGATGAAGGTGATAAATGGCGAAACAAAAAGTTTGAATTGGGTTTGGAGTTTCCCAA
TCTTCCTTATTATATTGATGGTGATGTTAAATTAACACAGTCTATGGCCATCATACGTTATATAGCTGAC
AAGCACAACATGTTGGGTGGTTGTCCAAAAGAGCGTGCAGAGATTTCAATGCTTGAAGGAGCGGTTTTGG
ATATTAGATACGGTGTTTCGAGAATTGCATATAGTAAAGACTTTGAAACTCTCAAAGTTGATTTTCTTAG
CAAGCTACCTGAAATGCTGAAAATGTTCGAAGATCGTTTATGTCATAAAACATATTTAAATGGTGATCAT
GTAACCCATCCTGACTTCATGTTGTATGACGCTCTTGATGTTGTTTTATACATGGACCCAATGTGCCTGG
ATGCGTTCCCAAAATTAGTTTGTTTTAAAAAACGTATTGAAGCTATCCCACAAATTGATAAGTACTTGAA
ATCCAGCAAGTATATAGCATGGCCTTTGCAGGGCTGGCAAGCCACGTTTGGTGGTGGCGACCATCCTCCA
AAATCGGATCTGGAAGTTCTGTTCCAGGGGCCCCTGGGATCCATGGAGTTCGTGATGAAACAAGCCCTGG
GAGGGGCCACCAAGGATATGGGGAAGATGCTTGGGGGTGATGAGGAGAAGGACCCCGATGCCGCCAAGAA
GGAGGAGGAGCGGCAGGAGGCACTGCGGCAGGCAGAGGAGGAGCGCAAAGCAAAGTATGCCAAGATGGAG
GCAGAACGTGAGGTCATGCGGCAGGGCATACGAGATAAGTATGGCATCAAGAAGAAGGAGGAGCGTGAGG
CTGAGGCTCAGTAACTCGAGCGGCCGCATCGTGACTGACTGACGATCTGCCTCGCGCGTTTCGGTGATGA
CGGTGAAAACCTCTGACACATGCAGCTCCCGGAGACGGTCACAGCTTGTCTGTAAGCGGATGCCGGGAGC
AGACAAGCCCGTCAGGGCGCGTCAGCGGGTGTTGGCGGGTGTCGGGGCGCAGCCATGACCCAGTCACGTA
GCGATAGCGGAGTGTATAATTCTTGAAGACGAAAGGGCCTCGTGATACGCCTATTTTTATAGGTTAATGT
CATGATAATAATGGTTTCTTAGACGTCAGGTGGCACTTTTCGGGGAAATGTGCGCGGAACCCCTATTTGT
TTATTTTTCTAAATACATTCAAATATGTATCCGCTCATGAGACAATAACCCTGATAAATGCTTCAATAAT
ATTGAAAAAGGAAGAGTATGAGTATTCAACATTTCCGTGTCGCCCTTATTCCCTTTTTTGCGGCATTTTG
CCTTCCTGTTTTTGCTCACCCAGAAACGCTGGTGAAAGTAAAAGATGCTGAAGATCAGTTGGGTGCACGA
GTGGGTTACATCGAACTGGATCTCAACAGCGGTAAGATCCTTGAGAGTTTTCGCCCCGAAGAACGTTTTC
CAATGATGAGCACTTTTAAAGTTCTGCTATGTGGCGCGGTATTATCCCGTGTTGACGCCGGGCAAGAGCA
ACTCGGTCGCCGCATACACTATTCTCAGAATGACTTGGTTGAGTACTCACCAGTCACAGAAAAGCATCTT
ACGGATGGCATGACAGTAAGAGAATTATGCAGTGCTGCCATAACCATGAGTGATAACACTGCGGCCAACT
TACTTCTGACAACGATCGGAGGACCGAAGGAGCTAACCGCTTTTTTGCACAACATGGGGGATCATGTAAC
TCGCCTTGATCGTTGGGAACCGGAGCTGAATGAAGCCATACCAAACGACGAGCGTGACACCACGATGCCT
GCAGCAATGGCAACAACGTTGCGCAAACTATTAACTGGCGAACTACTTACTCTAGCTTCCCGGCAACAAT
TAATAGACTGGATGGAGGCGGATAAAGTTGCAGGACCACTTCTGCGCTCGGCCCTTCCGGCTGGCTGGTT
TATTGCTGATAAATCTGGAGCCGGTGAGCGTGGGTCTCGCGGTATCATTGCAGCACTGGGGCCAGATGGT
AAGCCCTCCCGTATCGTAGTTATCTACACGACGGGGAGTCAGGCAACTATGGATGAACGAAATAGACAGA
TCGCTGAGATAGGTGCCTCACTGATTAAGCATTGGTAACTGTCAGACCAAGTTTACTCATATATACTTTA
GATTGATTTAAAACTTCATTTTTAATTTAAAAGGATCTAGGTGAAGATCCTTTTTGATAATCTCATGACC
AAAATCCCTTAACGTGAGTTTTCGTTCCACTGAGCGTC
