>Addgene plasmid #106417 | pQZ083 | depositor partial sequence | sequence record 201517 | Complexin fragment 1-83
ATGGAGTTCGTGATGAAACAAGCCCTGGGAGGGGCCACCAAGGATATGGGGAAGATGCTTGGGGGTGATG
AGGAGAAGGACCCCGATGCCGCCAAGAAGGAGGAGGAGCGGCAGGAGGCACTGCGGCAGGCAGAGGAGGA
GCGCAAAGCAAAGTATGCCAAGATGGAGGCAGAACGTGAGGTCATGCGGCAGGGCATACGAGATAAGTAT
GGCATCAAGAAGAAGGAGGAGCGTGAGGCTGAGGCTCAG
